>Addgene plasmid #148688 | pT7-EGFP-C1-HsGIGYF2_1-180-E88AN97F_AF | depositor full sequence | sequence record 291136 | Full Sequence
TAGTTATTAATAGTAATCAATTACGGGGTCATTAGTTCATAGCCCATATATGGAGTTCCGCGTTACATAA
CTTACGGTAAATGGCCCGCCTGGCTGACCGCCCAACGACCCCCGCCCATTGACGTCAATAATGACGTATG
TTCCCATAGTAACGCCAATAGGGACTTTCCATTGACGTCAATGGGTGGAGTATTTACGGTAAACTGCCCA
CTTGGCAGTACATCAAGTGTATCATATGCCAAGTACGCCCCCTATTGACGTCAATGACGGTAAATGGCCC
GCCTGGCATTATGCCCAGTACATGACCTTATGGGACTTTCCTACTTGGCAGTACATCTACGTATTAGTCA
TCGCTATTACCATGGTGATGCGGTTTTGGCAGTACATCAATGGGCGTGGATAGCGGTTTGACTCACGGGG
ATTTCCAAGTCTCCACCCCATTGACGTCAATGGGAGTTTGTTTTGGCACCAAAATCAACGGGACTTTCCA
AAATGTCGTAACAACTCCGCCCCATTGACGCAAATGGGCGGTAGGCGTGTACGGTGGGAGGTCTATATAA
GCAGAGCTCTCTGGCTAACTAGAGAACCCACTGCTTACTGGCTTATCGAAATTAATACGACTCACTATAG
GGAGACCCAAGCTCTAGCGCTACCGGTCGCCACCATGGTGAGCAAGGGCGAGGAGCTGTTCACCGGGGTG
GTGCCCATCCTGGTCGAGCTGGACGGCGACGTAAACGGCCACAAGTTCAGCGTGTCCGGCGAGGGCGAGG
GCGATGCCACCTACGGCAAGCTGACCCTGAAGTTCATCTGCACCACCGGCAAGCTGCCCGTGCCCTGGCC
CACCCTCGTGACCACCCTGACCTACGGCGTGCAGTGCTTCAGCCGCTACCCCGACCACATGAAGCAGCAC
GACTTCTTCAAGTCCGCCATGCCCGAAGGCTACGTCCAGGAGCGCACCATCTTCTTCAAGGACGACGGCA
ACTACAAGACCCGCGCCGAGGTGAAGTTCGAGGGCGACACCCTGGTGAACCGCATCGAGCTGAAGGGCAT
CGACTTCAAGGAGGACGGCAACATCCTGGGGCACAAGCTGGAGTACAACTACAACAGCCACAACGTCTAT
ATCATGGCCGACAAGCAGAAGAACGGCATCAAGGTGAACTTCAAGATCCGCCACAACATCGAGGACGGCA
GCGTGCAGCTCGCCGACCACTACCAGCAGAACACCCCCATCGGCGACGGCCCCGTGCTGCTGCCCGACAA
CCACTACCTGAGCACCCAGTCCGCCCTGAGCAAAGACCCCAACGAGAAGCGCGATCACATGGTCCTGCTG
GAGTTCGTGACCGCCGCCGGGATCACTCTCGGCATGGACGAGCTGTACAAGTCCGGACTCAGATCTCGAG
CTATGGCAGCGGAAACGCAGACACTGAACTTTGGGCCTGAATGGCTCCGAGCTCTGTCCAGTGGTGGGAG
TATTACATCCCCTCCTCTTTCTCCAGCATTGCCGAAGTATAAATTAGCAGATTATCGTTACGGCAGAGAA
GAAATGTTAGCACTTTTCCTTAAAGACAACAAGATACCTTCAGACCTTCTGGATAAAGAATTTCTGCCTA
TCCTCCAGGAGGAACCCCTTCCACCATTGGCTCTGGTACCCTTTACAGAAGAAGCACAGAGAAACTTTTC
CATGTCTGTATTCAGTGCTGCTGTCCTGCGATTGACAGGACGAGGAGGAGGAGGAACAGTGGTGGGGGCT
CCTAGAGGTCGAAGTTCTTCAAGAGGGCGAGGCAGAGGCAGAGGTGAATGTGGTTTCTACCAAAGAAGTT
TTGATGAAGTAGAGGGTGTTTTTGGTCGAGGAGGTGGCAGAGAAATGCATAGATCGCAGAGCTGGGAGGA
AAGGGGTGACAGACGTTTTGAAAAACCAGGACGAAAAGATGTAGGGAGACCATGAGGATCCACCGGATCT
AGATAACTGATCATAATCAGCCATACCACATTTGTAGAGGTTTTACTTGCTTTAAAAAACCTCCCACACC
TCCCCCTGAACCTGAAACATAAAATGAATGCAATTGTTGTTGTTAACTTGTTTATTGCAGCTTATAATGG
TTACAAATAAAGCAATAGCATCACAAATTTCACAAATAAAGCATTTTTTTCACTGCATTCTAGTTGTGGT
TTGTCCAAACTCATCAATGTATCTTAACGCGTAAATTGTAAGCGTTAATATTTTGTTAAAATTCGCGTTA
AATTTTTGTTAAATCAGCTCATTTTTTAACCAATAGGCCGAAATCGGCAAAATCCCTTATAAATCAAAAG
AATAGACCGAGATAGGGT
[37 nt withheld, positions 2329-2365]
AAAGAACGTGGACTCCAACGTCAAAGG
[49 nt withheld, positions 2393-2441]
T
[91 nt withheld, positions 2443-2533]
G
[124 nt withheld, positions 2535-2658]
CAGGTGGCACTTTTCGGGGAAATGTGCGCGGAACCCCTATTTGTTTATTTTTCTAAATACATTCAAATAT
GTATCCGCTCATGAGACAATAACCCTGATAAATGCTTCAATAATATTGAAAAAGGAAGAGTCCTGAGGCG
GAAAGAACCAGCTGTGGAATGTGTGTCAGTTAGGGTGTGGAAAGTCCCCAGGCTCCCCAGCAGGCAGAAG
TATGCAAAGCATGCATCTCAATTAGTCAGCAACCAGGTGTGGAAAGTCCCCAGGCTCCCCAGCAGGCAGA
AGTATGCAAAGCATGCATCTCAATTAGTCAGCAACCATAGTCCCGCCCCTAACTCCGCCCATCCCGCCCC
TAACTCCGCCCAGTTCCGCCCATTCTCCGCCCCATGGCTGACTAATTTTTTTTATTTATGCAGAGGCCGA
GGCCGCCTCGGCCTCTGAGCTATTCCAGAAGTAGTGAGGAGGCTTTTTTGGAGGCCTAGGCTTTTGCAAA
GATCGATCAAGAGACAGGATGAGGATCGTTTCGCATGATTGAACAAGATGGATTGCACGCAGGTTCTCCG
GCCGCTTGGGTGGAGAGGCTATTCGGCTATGACTGGGCACAACAGACAATCGGCTGCTCTGATGCCGCCG
TGTTCCGGCTGTCAGCGCAGGGGCGCCCGGTTCTTTTTGTCAAGACCGACCTGTCCGGTGCCCTGAATGA
ACTGCAAGACGAGGCAGCGCGGCTATCGTGGCTGGCCACGACGGGCGTTCCTTGCGCAGCTGTGCTCGAC
GTTGTCACTGAAGCGGGAAGGGACTGGCTGCTATTGGGCGAAGTGCCGGGGCAGGATCTCCTGTCATCTC
ACCTTGCTCCTGCCGAGAAAGTATCCATCATGGCTGATGCAATGCGGCGGCTGCATACGCTTGATCCGGC
TACCTGCCCATTCGACCACCAAGCGAAACATCGCATCGAGCGAGCACGTACTCGGATGGAAGCCGGTCTT
GTCGATCAGGATGATCTGGACGAAGAGCATCAGGGGCTCGCGCCAGCCGAACTGTTCGCCAGGCTCAAGG
CGAGCATGCCCGACGGCGAGGATCTCGTCGTGACCCATGGCGATGCCTGCTTGCCGAATATCATGGTGGA
AAATGGCCGCTTTTCTGGATTCATCGACTGTGGCCGGCTGGGTGTGGCGGACCGCTATCAGGACATAGCG
TTGGCTACCCGTGATATTGCTGAAGAGCTTGGCGGCGAATGGGCTGACCGCTTCCTCGTGCTTTACGGTA
TCGCCGCTCCCGATTCGCAGCGCATCGCCTTCTATCGCCTTCTTGACGAGTTCTTCTGAGCGGGACTCTG
GGGTTCGAAATGACCGACCAAGCGACGCCCAACCTGCCATCACGAGATTTCGATTCCACCGCCGCCTTCT
ATGAAAGGTTGGGCTTCGGAATCGTTTTCCGGGACGCCGGCTGGATGATCCTCCAGCGCGGGGATCTCAT
GCTGGAGTTCTTCGCCCACCCTAGGGGGAGGCTAACTGAAACACGGAAGGAGACAATACCGGAAGGAACC
CGCGCTATGACGGCAATAAAAAGACAGAATAAAACGCACGGTGTTGGGTCGTTTGTTCATAAACGCGGGG
TTCGGTCCCAGGGCTGGCACTCTGTCGATACCCCACCGAGACCCCATTGGGGCCAATACGCCCGCGTTTC
TTCCTTTTCCCCACCCCACCCCCCAAGTTCGGGTGAAGGCCCAGGGCTCGCAGCCAACGTCGGGGCGGCA
GGCCCTGCCATAGCCTCAGGTTACTCATATATACTTTAGATTGATTTAAAACTTCATTTTTAATTTAAAA
GGATCTAGGTGAAGATCCTTTTTGATAATCTCATGACCAAAATCCCTTAACGTGAGTTTTCGTTCCACTG
AGCGTCAGACCCCGTAGAAAAGATCAAAGGATCTTCTTGAGATCCTTTTTTTCTGCGCGTAATCTGCTGC
TTGCAAACAAAAAAACCACCGCTACCAGCGGTGGTTTGTTTGCCGGATCAAGAGCTACCAACTCTTTTTC
CGAAGGTAACTGGCTTCAGCAGAGCGCAGATACCAAATACTGTCCTTCTAGTGTAGCCGTAGTTAGGCCA
CCACTTCAAGAACTCTGTAGCACCGCCTACATACCTCGCTCTGCTAATCCTGTTACCAGTGGCTGCTGCC
AGTGGCGATAAGTCGTGTCTTACCGGGTTGGACTCAAGACGATAGTTACCGGATAAGGCGCAGCGGTCGG
GCTGAACGGGGGGTTCGTGCACACAGCCCAGCTTGGAGCGAACGACCTACACCGAACTGAGATACCTACA
GCGTGAGCTATGAGAAAGCGCCACGCTTCCCGAAGGGAGAAAGGCGGACAGGTATCCGGTAAGCGGCAGG
GTCGGAACAGGAGAGCGCACGAGGGAGCTTCCAGGGGGAAACGCCTGGTATCTTTATAGTCCTGTCGGGT
TTCGCCACCTCTGACTTGAGCGTCGATTTTTGTGATGCTCGTCAGGGGGGCGGAGCCTATGGAAAAACGC
CAGCAACGCGGCCTTTTTACGGTTCCTGGCCTTTTGCTGGCCTTTTGCTCACATGTTCTTTCCTGCGTTA
TCCCCTGATTCTGTGGATAACCGTATTACCGCCATGCAT
Features (pLannotate 1.2.2; 17 found; start..end, strand, type, name):
     61..364     +  enhancer       CMV enhancer: human cytomegalovirus immediate early enhancer
    365..568     +  promoter       CMV promoter: human cytomegalovirus (CMV) immediate early promoter
    564..597     +  LTR            5' LTR (truncated) (fragment): truncated 5' long terminal repeat (LTR) from HIV-1
    613..631     +  promoter       T7 promoter: promoter for bacteriophage T7 RNA polymerase
    665..1381    +  CDS            EGFP: EGFP is a basic (constitutively fluorescent) green fluorescent protein published in 1996, derived from Aequorea victoria. It is reported to be a rapidly-maturing weak dimer with moderate acid sensitivity.
   1382..1402    +  misc_feature   MCS (fragment): multiple cloning site
   1403..1942    +  CDS            GIGYF2 (fragment): GGYF2_HUMAN - Also known as KIAA0642 From Homo sapiens (Human).
   1968..2052    +  CDS            large T antigen (fragment): large T antigen from SV40 (simian virus 40)
   2075..2196    +  polyA_signal   SV40 poly(A) signal: SV40 polyadenylation signal
   2230..2658    -  rep_origin     f1 ori (sequence partly withheld): f1 bacteriophage origin of replication; arrow indicates direction of (+) strand synthesis
   2685..2789    +  promoter       AmpR promoter: bla
   2791..3148    +  promoter       SV40 promoter: SV40 enhancer and early promoter
   3183..3977    +  CDS            NeoR/KanR: aminoglycoside phosphotransferase from Tn5; aph(3')-II (or nptII); confers resistance to neomycin, kanamycin, and G418 (Geneticin®)
   3998..4150    +  CDS            ble (fragment): BLE_KLEPN - Experimental evidence at protein level: Swiss-Prot protein existence level 1. Binding protein with a strong affinity to the bleomycin family of antibiotics. Binds to CL990; an antimitotic-antibiotic compound. From Klebsiella pneumoniae.
   4209..4256    +  polyA_signal   HSV TK poly(A) signal: herpes simplex virus thymidine kinase polyadenylation signal (Cole and Stacy, 1985)
   4347..4363    -  polyA_signal   bGH poly(A) signal (fragment): bovine growth hormone polyadenylation signal
   4585..5173    +  rep_origin     ori: high-copy-number ColE1/pMB1/pBR322/pUC origin of replication
