[The description below was written by a language model from this plasmid's Addgene catalogue record and pLannotate feature annotations shown in this document.]
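Description:
pT7-EGFP-C1-HsGIGYF2_1-180-E88AN97F_AF is a 5,287 nt mammalian expression plasmid encoding an N-terminal EGFP fusion to a mutated N-terminal fragment of human GIGYF2. The catalogue lists the backbone as unknown, but the name and feature layout resemble an EGFP-C1-type vector to which a T7 promoter has been added. It is propagated in E. coli at high copy from a ColE1/pUC-type origin and selected with kanamycin. An f1 origin is also present. The NeoR/KanR gene (Tn5 aminoglycoside phosphotransferase) sits behind tandem bacterial (AmpR/bla) and SV40 early promoters and ends with an HSV TK polyadenylation signal. This lets the one marker give kanamycin resistance in bacteria and G418 resistance in mammalian cells.

The expression cassette is driven by the CMV immediate early enhancer and promoter. A bacteriophage T7 promoter lies just upstream of the EGFP coding sequence, which would in principle also allow transcription by T7 RNA polymerase. EGFP is joined through a short remnant of the multiple cloning site to a 540 nt GIGYF2 segment, matching residues 1–180, and the cassette ends with an SV40 poly(A) signal. According to the name, the insert carries the substitutions E88A and N97F, with numbering referred to the canonical human isoform cited by the depositor. Several short annotated fragments (HIV-1 LTR, SV40 large T antigen, ble, bGH poly(A)) are probably partial matches to backbone sequence rather than functional parts.

The associated study examined how GIGYF1/2 proteins use auxiliary sequences to bind 4EHP selectively and repress target mRNAs. The plasmid therefore probably serves to express a GFP-tagged mutant fragment in human cells for interaction assays, although the record does not state what the two substitutions do. The deposited sequence may be theoretical rather than fully verified.
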