Addgene plasmid #148688: pT7-EGFP-C1-HsGIGYF2_1-180-E88AN97F_AF
Purpose: Mammalian Expression of HsGIGYF2_1-180-E88AN97F
Depositing lab: Elisa Izaurralde. Depositing organization: Max Planck Institute for Developmental Biology. Publication: GIGYF1/2 proteins use auxiliary sequences to selectively bind to 4EHP and repress target mRNA expression. Peter D, Weber R, Sandmeir F, Wohlbold L, Helms S, Bawankar P, Valkov E, Igreja C, Izaurralde E. Genes Dev. 2017 Jun 1;31(11):1147-1161. doi: 10.1101/gad.299420.117. Epub 2017 Jul 11. PubMed 28698298.
Backbone
  Vector backbone: Unknown
  Vector type: Mammalian Expression
Growth in bacteria
  Bacterial resistance: Kanamycin, 50 μg/mL
  Growth temperature: 37°C
  Growth strain: DH5alpha
  Copy number: High Copy
Gene/Insert
  Gene/Insert name: HsGIGYF2_1-180-E88AN97F
  Species: H. sapiens (human)
  Entrez Gene: GIGYF2 (a.k.a. GYF2, PARK11, PERQ2, PERQ3, TNRC15)
  Cloning method: Unknown
Terms and licenses: Academic/Nonprofit Terms; Industry Terms: Not Available to Industry
Depositor comments: sequence of NCBI: NM_015575.3 or Uniprot.: Q6Y7W6-1 Plasmids from this collection were made available to the research community and donated after the lab closed. Please note that the sequence provided by the depositing laboratory may be theoretical/predicted or based on Sanger sequencing results. There may be discrepancies between sequencing results obtained by Addgene and the depositor sequence. If an Addgene verified sequence is not available, please contact before placing your order to request that our lab fully sequence the plasmid.
How to cite: pT7-EGFP-C1-HsGIGYF2_1-180-E88AN97F_AF was a gift from Elisa Izaurralde (Addgene plasmid # 148688 ; http://n2t.net/addgene:148688 ; RRID:Addgene_148688)
